>Addgene plasmid #212669 | pCW-CCNE1-HA-puro | addgene full sequence | sequence record 420433 | Addgene NGS Result
AATTCTCGACCTCGAGACAAATGGCAGTATTCATCCACAATTTTAAAAGAAAAGGGGGGATTGGGGGGTA
CAGTGCAGGGGAAAGAATAGTAGACATAATAGCAACAGACATACAAACTAAAGAATTACAAAAACAAATT
ACAAAAATTCAAAATTTTCGGGTTTATTACAGGGACAGCAGAGATCCACTTTGGCCGCGAATCGATATGT
CGAGTTTACTCCCTATCAGTGATAGAGAACGTATGTCGAGTTTACTCCCTATCAGTGATAGAGAACGATG
TCGAGTTTACTCCCTATCAGTGATAGAGAACGTATGTCGAGTTTACTCCCTATCAGTGATAGAGAACGTA
TGTCGAGTTTACTCCCTATCAGTGATAGAGAACGTATGTCGAGTTTATCCCTATCAGTGATAGAGAACGT
ATGTCGAGTTTACTCCCTATCAGTGATAGAGAACGTATGTCGAGGTAGGCGTGTACGGTGGGAGGCCTAT
ATAAGCAGAGCTCGTTTAGTGAACCGTCAGATCGCCTGGAGAATTGGCTAGCGCCACCATGCCGAGGGAG
CGCAGGGAGCGGGATGCGAAGGAGCGGGACACCATGAAGGAGGACGGCGGCGCGGAGTTCTCGGCTCGCT
CCAGGAAGAGGAAGGCAAACGTGACCGTTTTTTTGCAGGATCCAGATGAAGAAATGGCCAAAATCGACAG
GACGGCGAGGGACCAGTGTGGGAGCCAGCCTTGGGACAATAATGCAGTCTGTGCAGACCCCTGCTCCCTG
ATCCCCACACCTGACAAAGAAGATGATGACCGGGTTTACCCAAACTCAACGTGCAAGCCTCGGATTATTG
CACCATCCAGAGGCTCCCCGCTGCCTGTACTGAGCTGGGCAAATAGAGAGGAAGTCTGGAAAATCATGTT
AAACAAGGAAAAGACATACTTAAGGGATCAGCACTTTCTTGAGCAACACCCTCTTCTGCAGCCAAAAATG
CGAGCAATTCTTCTGGATTGGTTAATGGAGGTGTGTGAAGTCTATAAACTTCACAGGGAGACCTTTTACT
TGGCACAAGATTTCTTTGACCGGTACATGGCCACGCAGGAGAATGTTGTAAAAACTCTTTTACAGCTTAT
TGGGATTTCATCTTTATTTATTGCAGCCAAACTTGAGGAAATCTATCCTCCAAAGTTGCACCAGTTTGCG
TATGTGACAGATGGAGCTTGTTCAGGAGATGAAATTCTCACCATGGAATTAATGATTATGAAGGCCCTTA
AGTGGCGTTTAAGTCCCCTGACTATTGTGTCCTGGCTGAATGTATACATGCAGGTTGCATATCTAAATGA
CTTACATGAAGTGCTACTGCCGCAGTATCCCCAGCAAATCTTTATACAGATTGCAGAGCTGTTGGATCTC
TGTGTCCTGGATGTTGACTGCCTTGAATTTCCTTATGGTATACTTGCTGCTTCGGCCTTGTATCATTTCT
CGTCATCTGAATTGATGCAAAAGGTTTCAGGGTATCAGTGGTGCGACATAGAGAACTGTGTCAAGTGGAT
GGTTCCATTTGCCATGGTTATAAGGGAGACGGGGAGCTCAAAACTGAAGCACTTCAGGGGCGTCGCTGAT
GAAGATGCACACAACATACAGACCCACAGAGACAGCTTGGATTTGCTGGACAAAGCCCGAGCAAAGAAAG
CCATGTTGTCTGAACAAAATAGGGCTTCTCCTCTCCCCAGTGGGCTCCTCACCCCGCCACAGAGCGGTAA
GAAGCAGAGCAGCGGGCCGGAAATGGCGAGCGCTGGGGGATCCTATCCGTACGACGTACCAGACTACGCA
TGAGAATTCGATCCGGGGTTGGGGTTGCGCCTTTTCCAAGGCAGCCCTGGGTTTGCGCAGGGACGCGGCT
GCTCTGGGCGTGGTTCCGGGAAACGCAGCGGCGCCGACCCTGGGTCTCGCACATTCTTCACGTCCGTTCG
CAGCGTCACCCGGATCTTCGCCGCTACCCTTGTGGGCCCCCCGGCGACGCTTCCTGCTCCGCCCCTAAGT
CGGGAAGGTTCCTTGCGGTTCGCGGCGTGCCGGACGTGACAAACGGAAGCCGCACGTCTCACTAGTACCC
TCGCAGACGGACAGCGCCAGGGAGCAATGGCAGCGCGCCGACCGCGATGGGCTGTGGCCAATAGCGGCTG
CTCAGCAGGGCGCGCCGAGAGCAGCGGCCGGGAAGGGGCGGTGCGGGAGGCGGGGTGTGGGGCGGTAGTG
TGGGCCCTGTTCCTGCCCGCGCGGTGTTCCGCATTCTGCAAGCCTCCGGAGCGCACGTCGGCAGTCGGCT
CCCTCGTTGACCGAATCACCGACCTCTCTCCCCAGCAATTCACCATGACCGAGTACAAGCCCACGGTGCG
CCTCGCCACCCGCGACGACGTCCCCAGGGCCGTACGCACCCTCGCCGCCGCGTTCGCCGACTACCCCGCC
ACGCGCCACACCGTCGATCCGGACCGCCACATCGAGCGGGTCACCGAGCTGCAAGAACTCTTCCTCACGC
GCGTCGGGCTCGACATCGGCAAGGTGTGGGTCGCGGACGACGGCGCCGCGGTGGCGGTCTGGACCACGCC
GGAGAGCGTCGAAGCGGGGGCGGTGTTCGCCGAGATCGGCCCGCGCATGGCCGAGTTGAGCGGTTCCCGG
CTGGCCGCGCAGCAACAGATGGAAGGCCTCCTGGCGCCGCACCGGCCCAAGGAGCCCGCGTGGTTCCTGG
CCACCGTCGGCGTCTCGCCCGACCACCAGGGCAAGGGTCTGGGCAGCGCCGTCGTGCTCCCCGGAGTGGA
GGCGGCCGAGCGCGCCGGGGTGCCCGCCTTCCTGGAGACCTCCGCGCCCCGCAACCTCCCCTTCTACGAG
CGGCTCGGCTTCACCGTCACCGCCGACGTCGAGGTGCCCGAAGGACCGCGCACCTGGTGCATGACCCGCA
AGCCCGGTGCCGAAGGTAGAGGTTCTCTCCTCACTTGTGGTGATGTTGAAGAAAACCCTGGTCCAATGTC
TAGACTGGACAAGAGCAAAGTCATAAACGGAGCTCTGGAATTACTCAATGGTGTCGGTATCGAAGGCCTG
ACGACAAGGAAACTCGCTCAAAAGCTGGGAGTTGAGCAGCCTACCCTGTACTGGCACGTGAAGAACAAGC
GGGCCCTGCTCGATGCCCTGCCAATCGAGATGCTGGACAGGCATCATACCCACTTCTGCCCCCTGGAAGG
CGAGTCATGGCAAGACTTTCTGCGGAACAACGCCAAGTCATACCGCTGTGCTCTCCTCTCACATCGCGAC
GGGGCTAAAGTGCATCTCGGCACCCGCCCAACAGAGAAACAGTACGAAACCCTGGAAAATCAGCTCGCGT
TCCTGTGTCAGCAAGGCTTCTCCCTGGAGAACGCACTGTACGCTCTGTCCGCCGTGGGCCACTTTACACT
GGGCTGCGTATTGGAGGAACAGGAGCATCAAGTAGCAAAAGAGGAAAGAGAGACACCTACCACCGATTCT
ATGCCCCCACTTCTGAGACAAGCAATTGAGCTGTTCGACCGGCAGGGAGCCGAACCTGCCTTCCTTTTCG
GCCTGGAACTAATCATATGTGGCCTGGAGAAACAGCTAAAGTGCGAAAGCGGCGGGCCGACCGACGCCCT
TGACGATTTTGACTTAGACATGCTCCCAGCCGATGCCCTTGACGACTTTGACCTTGATATGCTGCCTGCT
GACGCTCTTGACGATTTTGACCTTGACATGCTCCCCGGGTAACTAAGTAAGGATCGATCCAAGATATCGT
ATTCTTAACTATGTTGCTCCTTTTACGCTATGTGGATACGCTGCTTTAATGCCTTTGTATCATGCTATTG
CTTCCCGTATGGCTTTCATTTTCTCCTCCTTGTATAAATCCTGGTTGCTGTCTCTTTATGAGGAGTTGTG
GCCCGTTGTCAGGCAACGTGGCGTGGTGTGCACTGTGTTTGCTGACGCAACCCCCACTGGTTGGGGCATT
GCCACCACCTGTCAGCTCCTTTCCGGGACTTTCGCTTTCCCCCTCCCTATTGCCACGGCGGAACTCATCG
CCGCCTGCCTTGCCCGCTGCTGGACAGGGGCTCGGCTGTTGGGCACTGACAATTCCGTGGTGTTGTCGGG
GAAGCTGACGTCCTTTCCATGGCTGCTCGCCTGTGTTGCCACCTGGATTCTGCGCGGGACGTCCTTCTGC
TACGTCCCTTCGGCCCTCAATCCAGCGGACCTTCCTTCCCGCGGCCTGCTGCCGGCTCTGCGGCCTCTTC
CGCGTCTTCGCCTTCGCCCTCAGACGAGTCGGATCTCCCTTTGGGCCGCCTCCCCGCCTGTTTCGCCTCG
GCGTCCGGACTAGAGGTACCTTTAAGACCAATGACTTACAAGGCAGCTGTAGATCTTAGCCACTTTTTAA
AAGAAAAGGGGGGACTGGAAGGGCTAATTCACTCCCAACGAAGACAAGATCTGCTTTTTGCTTGTACTGG
GTCTCTCTGGTTAGACCAGATCTGAGCCTGGGAGCTCTCTGGCTAACTAGGGAACCCACTGCTTAAGCCT
CAATAAAGCTTGCCTTGAGTGCTTCAAGTAGTGTGTGCCCGTCTGTTGTGTGACTCTGGTAACTAGAGAT
CCCTCAGACCCTTTTAGTCAGTGTGGAAAATCTCTAGCAGTAGTAGTTCATGTCATCTTATTATTCAGTA
TTTATAACTTGCAAAGAAATGAATATCAGAGAGTGAGAGGAACTTGTTTATTGCAGCTTATAATGGTTAC
AAATAAAGCAATAGCATCACAAATTTCACAAATAAAGCATTTTTTTCACTGCATTCTAGTTGTGGTTTGT
CCAAACTCATCAATGTATCTTATCATGTCTGGCTCTAGCTATCCCGCCCCTAACTCCGCCCATCCCGCCC
CTAACTCCGCCCAGTTCCGCCCATTCTCCGCCCCATGGCTGACTAATTTTTTTTATTTATGCAGAGGCCG
AGGCCGCCTCGGCCTCTGAGCTATTCCAGAAGTAGTGAGGAGGCTTTTTTGGAGGCCTTTCAAATATGTA
TCCGCTCATGAGACAATAACCCTGATAAATGCTTCAATAATATTGAAAAAGGAAGAGTATGAGTATTCAA
CATTTCCGTGTCGCCCTTATTCCCTTTTTTGCGGCATTTTGCCTTCCTGTTTTTGCTCACCCAGAAACGC
TGGTGAAAGTAAAAGATGCTGAAGATCAGTTGGGTGCACGAGTGGGTTACATCGAACTGGATCTCAACAG
CGGTAAGATCCTTGAGAGTTTTCGCCCCGAAGAACGTTTTCCAATGATGAGCACTTTTAAAGTTCTGCTA
TGTGGCGCGGTATTATCCCGTATTGACGCCGGGCAAGAGCAACTCGGTCGCCGCATACACTATTCTCAGA
ATGACTTGGTTGAGTACTCACCAGTCACAGAAAAGCATCTTACGGATGGCATGACAGTAAGAGAATTATG
CAGTGCTGCCATAACCATGAGTGATAACACTGCGGCCAACTTACTTCTGACAACGATCGGAGGACCGAAG
GAGCTAACCGCTTTTTTGCACAACATGGGGGATCATGTAACTCGCCTTGATCGTTGGGAACCGGAGCTGA
ATGAAGCCATACCAAACGACGAGCGTGACACCACGATGCCTGTAGCAATGGCAACAACGTTGCGCAAACT
ATTAACTGGCGAACTACTTACTCTAGCTTCCCGGCAACAATTAATAGACTGGATGGAGGCGGATAAAGTT
GCAGGACCACTTCTGCGCTCGGCCCTTCCGGCTGGCTGGTTTATTGCTGATAAATCTGGAGCCGGTGAGC
GTGGGTCTCGCGGTATCATTGCAGCACTGGGGCCAGATGGTAAGCCCTCCCGTATCGTAGTTATCTACAC
GACGGGGAGTCAGGCAACTATGGATGAACGAAATAGACAGATCGCTGAGATAGGTGCCTCACTGATTAAG
CATTGGTAACTGTCAGACCAAGTTTACTCATATATACTTTAGATTGATTTAAAACTTCATTTTTAATTTA
AAAGGATCTAGGTGAAGATCCTTTTTGATAATCTCATGACCAAAATCCCTTAACGTGAGTTTTCGTTCCA
CTGAGCGTCAGACCCCGTAGAAAAGATCAAAGGATCTTCTTGAGATCCTTTTTTTCTGCGCGTAATCTGC
TGCTTGCAAACAAAAAAACCACCGCTACCAGCGGTGGTTTGTTTGCCGGATCAAGAGCTACCAACTCTTT
TTCCGAAGGTAACTGGCTTCAGCAGAGCGCAGATACCAAATACTGTTCTTCTAGTGTAGCCGTAGTTAGG
CCACCACTTCAAGAACTCTGTAGCACCGCCTACATACCTCGCTCTGCTAATCCTGTTACCAGTGGCTGCT
GCCAGTGGCGATAAGTCGTGTCTTACCGGGTTGGACTCAAGACGATAGTTACCGGATAAGGCGCAGCGGT
CGGGCTGAACGGGGGGTTCGTGCACACAGCCCAGCTTGGAGCGAACGACCTACACCGAACTGAGATACCT
ACAGCGTGAGCTATGAGAAAGCGCCACGCTTCCCGAAGGGAGAAAGGCGGACAGGTATCCGGTAAGCGGC
AGGGTCGGAACAGGAGAGCGCACGAGGGAGCTTCCAGGGGGAAACGCCTGGTATCTTTATAGTCCTGTCG
GGTTTCGCCACCTCTGACTTGAGCGTCGATTTTTGTGATGCTCGTCAGGGGGGCGGAGCCTATGGAAAAA
CGCCAGCAACGCGGCCTTTTTACGGTTCCTGGCCTTTTGCTGGCCTTTTGCTCACATGTTCTTTCCTGCG
TTATCCCCTGATTCTGTGGATAACCGTATTACCGCCTTTGAGTGAGCTGATACCGCTCGCCGCAGCCGAA
CGACCGAGCGCAGCGAGTCAGTGAGCGAGGAAGCGGAAGAGCGCCCAATACGCAAACCGCCTCTCCCCGC
GCGTTGGCCGATTCATTAATGCAGCTGGCACGACAGGTTTCCCGACTGGAAAGCGGGCAGTGAGCGCAAC
GCAATTAATGTGAGTTAGCTCACTCATTAGGCACCCCAGGCTTTACACTTTATGCTTCCGGCTCGTATGT
TGTGTGGAATTGTGAGCGGATAACAATTTCACACAGGAAACAGCTATGACCATGATTACGCCAAGCGCGC
AATTAACCCTCACTAAAGGGAACAAAAGCTGGAGCTGCAAGCTTAATGTAGTCTTATGCAATACTCTTGT
AGTCTTGCAACATGGTAACGATGAGTTAGCAACATGCCTTACAAGGAGAGAAAAAGCACCGTGCATGCCG
ATTGGTGGAAGTAAGGTGGTACGATCGTGCCTTATTAGGAAGGCAACAGACGGGTCTGACATGGATTGGA
CGAACCACTGAATTGCCGCATTGCAGAGATATTGTATTTAAGTGCCTAGCTCGATACATAAACGGGTCTC
TCTGGTTAGACCAGATCTGAGCCTGGGAGCTCTCTGGCTAACTAGGGAACCCACTGCTTAAGCCTCAATA
AAGCTTGCCTTGAGTGCTTCAAGTAGTGTGTGCCCGTCTGTTGTGTGACTCTGGTAACTAGAGATCCCTC
AGACCCTTTTAGTCAGTGTGGAAAATCTCTAGCAGTGGCGCCCGAACAGGGACTTGAAAGCGAAAGGGAA
ACCAGAGGAGCTCTCTCGACGCAGGACTCGGCTTGCTGAAGCGCGCACGGCAAGAGGCGAGGGGCGGCGA
CTGGTGAGTACGCCAAAAATTTTGACTAGCGGAGGCTAGAAGGAGAGAGATGGGTGCGAGAGCGTCAGTA
TTAAGCGGGGGAGAATTAGATCGCGATGGGAAAAAATTCGGTTAAGGCCAGGGGGAAAGAAAAAATATAA
ATTAAAACATATAGTATGGGCAAGCAGGGAGCTAGAACGATTCGCAGTTAATCCTGGCCTGTTAGAAACA
TCAGAAGGCTGTAGACAAATACTGGGACAGCTACAACCATCCCTTCAGACAGGATCAGAAGAACTTAGAT
CATTATATAATACAGTAGCAACCCTCTATTGTGTGCATCAAAGGATAGAGATAAAAGACACCAAGGAAGC
TTTAGACAAGATAGAGGAAGAGCAAAACAAAAGTAAGACCACCGCACAGCAAGCGGCCGCTGATCTTCAG
ACCTGGAGGAGGAGATATGAGGGACAATTGGAGAAGTGAATTATATAAATATAAAGTAGTAAAAATTGAA
CCATTAGGAGTAGCACCCACCAAGGCAAAGAGAAGAGTGGTGCAGAGAGAAAAAAGAGCAGTGGGAATAG
GAGCTTTGTTCCTTGGGTTCTTGGGAGCAGCAGGAAGCACTATGGGCGCAGCGTCAATGACGCTGACGGT
ACAGGCCAGACAATTATTGTCTGGTATAGTGCAGCAGCAGAACAATTTGCTGAGGGCTATTGAGGCGCAA
CAGCATCTGTTGCAACTCACAGTCTGGGGCATCAAGCAGCTCCAGGCAAGAATCCTGGCTGTGGAAAGAT
ACCTAAAGGATCAACAGCTCCTGGGGATTTGGGGTTGCTCTGGAAAACTCATTTGCACCACTGCTGTGCC
TTGGAATGCTAGTTGGAGTAATAAATCTCTGGAACAGATTTGGAATCACACGACCTGGATGGAGTGGGAC
AGAGAAATTAACAATTACACAAGCTTAATACACTCCTTAATTGAAGAATCGCAAAACCAGCAAGAAAAGA
ATGAACAAGAATTATTGGAATTAGATAAATGGGCAAGTTTGTGGAATTGGTTTAACATAACAAATTGGCT
GTGGTATATAAAATTATTCATAATGATAGTAGGAGGCTTGGTAGGTTTAAGAATAGTTTTTGCTGTACTT
TCTATAGTGAATAGAGTTAGGCAGGGATATTCACCATTATCGTTTCAGACCCACCTCCCAACCCCGAGGG
GAC
Features (pLannotate 1.2.2; 26 found; start..end, strand, type, name):
     41..158     +  misc_feature   cPPT/CTS: central polypurine tract and central termination sequence of HIV-1
    212..526     +  promoter       tight TRE promoter: Tet-responsive promoter PTight, consisting of seven tet operator sequences followed by the minimal CMV promoter
    549..1778    +  CDS            CCNE1: CCNE1_HUMAN - Also known as CCNE. Experimental evidence at protein level: Swiss-Prot protein existence level 1. Essential for the control of the cell cycle at the G1/S (start) transition. From Homo sapiens (Human).
   1835..2345    +  promoter       hPGK promoter: human phosphoglycerate kinase 1 promoter
   2355..2951    +  CDS            PuroR (fragment): puromycin N-acetyltransferase; pac from Streptomyces; confers resistance to puromycin
   3006..3703    +  CDS            rtTA3 (fragment): reverse tetracycline transactivator 3 activates expression from Tet-responsive promoters in the presence of doxycycline
   3633..3743    +  CDS            VP48: 3 tandem repeats of the minimal activation domain of herpes simplex virus VP16 (Cheng et al., 2013)
   3779..4327    +  misc_feature   WPRE (fragment): woodchuck hepatitis virus posttranscriptional regulatory element
   4353..4424    +  CDS            nef (fragment): NEF_HV1Z2 - Experimental evidence at protein level: Swiss-Prot protein existence level 1. Extracellular Nef protein targets CD4(+) T-lymphocytes for apoptosis by interacting with CXCR4 surface receptors. From Human immunodeficiency virus type 1 group M subtype D (isolate Z2/CDC-Z34) (HIV-1).
   4426..4659    +  LTR            3' LTR (ΔU3): self-inactivating 3' long terminal repeat (LTR) from HIV-1
   4731..4852    +  polyA_signal   SV40 poly(A) signal: SV40 polyadenylation signal
   4892..5027    +  rep_origin     SV40 ori: SV40 origin of replication
   5035..5098    +  promoter       AmpR promoter: bla
   5099..5959    +  CDS            AmpR: β-lactamase; bla; confers resistance to ampicillin, carbenicillin, and related antibiotics
   6130..6718    +  rep_origin     ori: high-copy-number ColE1/pMB1/pBR322/pUC origin of replication
   6901..6993    +  CDS            lacI (fragment): lac repressor; lacI; The lac repressor binds to the lac operator to inhibit transcription in E. coli. This inhibition can be relieved by adding lactose or isopropyl-β-D-thiogalactopyranoside (IPTG).
   7006..7027    +  protein_bind   CAP binding site: CAP binding activates transcription in the presence of cAMP. E. coli catabolite activator protein
   7042..7072    +  promoter       lac promoter: promoter for the E. coli lac operon
   7080..7096    +  protein_bind   lac operator: The lac repressor binds to the lac operator to inhibit transcription in E. coli. This inhibition can be relieved by adding lactose or isopropyl-β-D-thiogalactopyranoside (IPTG). lac repressor encoded by lacI
   7141..7159    +  promoter       T3 promoter: promoter for bacteriophage T3 RNA polymerase
   7187..7413    +  promoter       RSV promoter: Rous sarcoma virus enhancer/promoter
   7414..7594    +  LTR            5' LTR (truncated): truncated 5' long terminal repeat (LTR) from HIV-1
   7641..7766    +  misc_feature   HIV-1 Ψ: packaging signal of human immunodeficiency virus type 1
   7750..8113    +  CDS            HIV-1 gag (fragment): gag protein from human immunodeficiency virus 1; gag
   8259..8492    +  misc_feature   RRE: The Rev response element (RRE) of HIV-1 allows for Rev-dependent mRNA export from the nucleus to the cytoplasm.
   8869..8893    +  CDS            Rev (fragment): human immunodeficiency virus 1 (HIV-1) Rev protein; rev; enhances nuclear export of unspliced and incompletely spliced viral mRNAs
