[The description below was written by a language model from this plasmid's Addgene catalogue record and pLannotate feature annotations shown in this document.]
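Description:
pCW-CCNE1-HA-puro is a third-generation-style, self-inactivating HIV-1 lentiviral transfer plasmid on the pCW backbone, designed for doxycycline-inducible expression of human cyclin E1 in mammalian cells. In bacteria it is maintained through a high-copy ColE1/pUC-type origin and selected with ampicillin via the β-lactamase gene. An SV40 origin and SV40 polyadenylation signal lie outside the viral cassette. The viral genome is transcribed from an RSV promoter fused to a truncated 5' LTR. It carries the Ψ packaging signal with a partial gag sequence, the Rev response element for Rev-dependent nuclear export, the cPPT/CTS, a WPRE to boost transcript expression, and a ΔU3 3' LTR that inactivates LTR promoter activity after integration.

The payload is an all-in-one Tet-On arrangement. A tight TRE promoter (seven tet operators upstream of a minimal CMV promoter) drives the human CCNE1 coding sequence, which the catalogue record describes as carrying a C-terminal HA epitope tag; the tag itself is not separately annotated in the feature table. Downstream, a constitutive human PGK promoter drives puromycin N-acetyltransferase followed closely by the reverse tetracycline transactivator rtTA3. The element linking these two reading frames is not annotated. Transduced cells can therefore be selected with puromycin while also producing the transactivator, which binds the TRE and switches on cyclin E1-HA only when doxycycline is present.

The stated purpose is expression of tagged cyclin E1, a regulator of the G1/S transition. The construct suits stable cell lines that need titratable, timed cyclin E1 induction and HA-based detection in cell-cycle studies.
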