Addgene plasmid #212669: pCW-CCNE1-HA-puro
Purpose: Express tagged cyclin E1
Depositing lab: Yumi Konagaya & Tobias Meyer. Depositing organization: Cornell University. Publication: An intermediate Rb-E2F activity state safeguards proliferation commitment. Konagaya Y, Rosenthal D, Ratnayeke N, Fan Y, Meyer T. Nature. 2024 Jul;631(8020):424-431. doi: 10.1038/s41586-024-07554-2. Epub 2024 Jun 26. PubMed 38926571.
Backbone
  Vector backbone: pCW
  Vector type: Lentiviral
  Selectable markers: Puromycin
Growth in bacteria
  Bacterial resistance: Ampicillin, 100 μg/mL
  Growth temperature: 30°C
  Growth strain: NEB Stable
  Copy number: High Copy
Gene/Insert
  Gene/Insert name: CCNE1
  Species: H. sapiens (human)
  Entrez Gene: CCNE1 (a.k.a. CCNE, pCCNE1)
  Promoter: TRE
  Tag / fusion protein: HA (C terminal on insert)
  Cloning method: Gibson Cloning
Terms and licenses: Academic/Nonprofit Terms; Industry Terms: Not Available to Industry
How to cite: pCW-CCNE1-HA-puro was a gift from Yumi Konagaya & Tobias Meyer (Addgene plasmid # 212669 ; http://n2t.net/addgene:212669 ; RRID:Addgene_212669)
